>Addgene plasmid #170725 | pDONR207-MUM2sp-Citrine-ADPG2 | addgene full sequence | sequence record 345738 | Addgene NGS Result
CTTTCCTGCGTTATCCCCTGATTCTGTGGATAACCGTATTACCGCTAGCCAGGAAGAGTTTGTAGAAACG
CAAAAAGGCCATCCGTCAGGATGGCCTTCTGCTTAGTTTGATGCCTGGCAGTTTATGGCGGGCGTCCTGC
CCGCCACCCTCCGGGCCGTTGCTTCACAACGTTCAAATCCGCTCCCGGCGGATTTGTCCTACTCAGGAGA
GCGTTCACCGACAAACAACAGATAAAACGAAAGGCCCAGTCTTCCGACTGAGCCTTTCGTTTTATTTGAT
GCCTGGCAGTTCCCTACTCTCGCGTTAACGCTAGCATGGATCTCGGGCCCCAAATAATGATTTTATTTTG
ACTGATAGTGACCTGTTCGTTGCAACAAATTGATGAGCAATGCTTTTTTATAATGCCAACTTTGTACAAA
AAAGCAGGCTATGGAGATGGGTCGTCTGGTCTTCGGGTTGTGTTTGATTCTTATTGTGGGTACGTTTCTT
GAATTCTCCGGCGGTGCTACGGCGCTGCAGCCTGGAGGTGGAGGTGGAGCTGTGAGCAAGGGCGAGGAGC
TGTTCACCGGGGTGGTGCCCATCCTGGTCGAGCTGGACGGCGACGTAAACGGCCACAAGTTCAGCGTGTC
CGGCGAGGGCGAGGGCGATGCCACCTACGGCAAGCTGACCCTGAAGTTCATCTGCACCACCGGCAAGCTG
CCCGTGCCCTGGCCCACCCTCGTGACCACCTTCGGCTACGGCCTGATGTGCTTCGCCCGCTACCCCGACC
ACATGAAGCAGCACGACTTCTTCAAGTCCGCCATGCCCGAAGGCTACGTCCAGGAGCGCACCATCTTCTT
CAAGGACGACGGCAACTACAAGACCCGCGCCGAGGTGAAGTTCGAGGGCGACACCCTGGTGAACCGCATC
GAGCTGAAGGGCATCGACTTCAAGGAGGACGGCAACATCCTGGGGCACAAGCTGGAGTACAACTACAACA
GCCACAACGTCTATATCATGGCCGACAAGCAGAAGAACGGCATCAAGGTGAACTTCAAGATCCGCCACAA
CATCGAGGACGGCAGCGTGCAGCTCGCCGACCACTACCAGCAGAACACCCCCATCGGCGACGGCCCCGTG
CTGCTGCCCGACAACCACTACCTGAGCTACCAGTCCGCCCTGAGCAAAGACCCCAACGAGAAGCGCGATC
ACATGGTCCTGCTGGAGTTCGTGACCGCCGCCGGGATCACTCTCGGCATGGACGAGCTGTACAAGGATCC
TGCTGGTGCTGCTGCGCCTCTAGCAGCACTAGTGTCAAGAATCAGCCCTAATGTATATGACCATTCTTAT
AAAAGGTTCAAATCCGATAGCTTAATCAAGCGAAGAGAGGACATCACGGGATTGAGAAGTTTTGTAAGAG
CCTCTTTGCGGACTCCAACCACCGTTAGTGTTTCTGATTTTGGAGCTAAAGGAGATGGAAAAACCGATGA
CACGCAGGCGTTCGTGAATGCGTGGAAGAAAGCATGTTCTTCAAATGGAGCTGTTAATCTCCTAGTTCCT
AAAGGGAATACTTATCTCCTTAAGTCTATTCAATTAACTGGTCCATGCAATTCTATTCTCACCGTTCAGA
TATTCGGAACGTTATCCGCATCTCAAAAACGATCGGATTACAAAGATATCAGCAAATGGATAATGTTTGA
TGGCGTTAACAATCTATCAGTCGATGGAGGCGACACTGGGGTTGTGGACGGAAACGGCGAAACGTGGTGG
CAAAACTCATGCAAACGGAACAAAGCTAAGCCATGCACAAAAGCCCCAACGGCTCTTACTTTTTACAACT
CGAAAAGTCTGATAGTGAAGAATCTGAAGGTGAGAAATGCACAGCAGATCCAGATTTCGATTGAAAAATG
CTCCAACGTTCAGGTCTCTAATGTCGTGGTAACTGCGCCTGCGGATAGTCCTAACACCGATGGTATTCAT
ATCACTAACACCCAAAACATTCGAGTCTCCGAATCCATCATTGGAACAGGCGATGATTGCATATCTATTG
AAAGTGGATCACAAAATGTTCAAATCAATGATATAACTTGCGGTCCCGGTCACGGTATCAGTATTGGGAG
CCTTGGAGATGACAATTCAAAGGCTTTTGTCTCAGGCGTGACTGTGGATGGTGCTAAGCTTTCCGGTACA
GACAATGGAGTAAGAATCAAAACTTACCAGGGAGGGTCAGGAACTGCTAGCAATATTATATTTCAAAACA
TTCAGATGGATAATGTTAAGAATCCGATCATAATCGACCAAGACTACTGCGACAAGAGCAAATGCACTAC
AGAGAAATCCGCGGTCCAAGTGAAGAACGTGGTGTACCGGGACATAAGTGGCACTAGCGCATCGGAAAAC
GCAATAACGTTTAACTGCAGCAAGAACTATCCATGCCAAGGAATTGTGCTTGACAGAGTGAACATTAAAG
GAGGAAAAGCAACTTGCACCAATGCTAATGTGGTTGATAAAGGAGCTGTTCTGCCTCAGTGCAACTCCAC
TTAGGGACGTCCTACCCAGCTTTCTTGTACAAAGTTGGCATTATAAGAAAGCATTGCTTATCAATTTGTT
GCAACGAACAGGTCACTATCAGTCAAAATAAAATCATTATTTGCCATCCAGCTGCAGCTCTGGCCCGTGT
CTCAAAATCTCTGATGTTACATTGCACAAGATAAAAATATATCATCATGAACAATAAAACTGTCTGCTTA
CATAAACAGTAATACAAGGGGTGTTATGAGCCATATTCAACGGGAAACGTCGAGGCCGCGATTAAATTCC
AACATGGATGCTGATTTATATGGGTATAAATGGGCTCGCGATAATGTCGGGCAATCAGGTGCGACAATCT
ATCGCTTGTATGGGAAGCCCGATGCGCCAGAGTTGTTTCTGAAACATGGCAAAGGTAGCGTTGCCAATGA
TGTTACAGATGAGATGGTCAGACTAAACTGGCTGACGGAATTTATGCCTCTTCCGACCATCAAGCATTTT
ATCCGTACTCCTGATGATGCATGGTTACTCACCACTGCGATCCCCGGAAAAACAGCATTCCAGGTATTAG
AAGAATATCCTGATTCAGGTGAAAATATTGTTGATGCGCTGGCAGTGTTCCTGCGCCGGTTGCATTCGAT
TCCTGTTTGTAATTGTCCTTTTAACAGCGATCGCGTATTTCGTCTCGCTCAGGCGCAATCACGAATGAAT
AACGGTTTGGTTGATGCGAGTGATTTTGATGACGAGCGTAATGGCTGGCCTGTTGAACAAGTCTGGAAAG
AAATGCATAAACTTTTGCCATTCTCACCGGATTCAGTCGTCACTCATGGTGATTTCTCACTTGATAACCT
TATTTTTGACGAGGGGAAATTAGGCCGGGAAGCCGATCTCGGCTTGAACGAATTGTTAGGTGGCGGTACT
TGGGTCGATATCAAAGTGCATCACTTCTTCCCGTATGCCCAACTTTGTATAGAGAGCCACTGCGGGATCG
TCACCGTAATCTGCTTGCACGTAGATCACATAAGCACCAAGCGCGTTGGCCTCATGCTTGAGGAGATTGA
TGAGCGCGGTGGCAATGCCCTGCCTCCGGTGCTCGCCGGAGACTGCGAGATCATAGATATAGATCTCACT
ACGCGGCTGCTCAAACTTGGGCAGAACGTAAGCCGCGAGAGCGCCAACAACCGCTTCTTGGTCGAAGGCA
GCAAGCGCGATGAATGTCTTACTACGGAGCAAGTTCCCGAGGTAATCGGAGTCCGGCTGATGTTGGGAGT
AGGTGGCTACGTCTCCGAACTCACGACCGAAAAGATCAAGAGCAGCCCGCATGGATTTGACTTGGTCAGG
GCCGAGCCTACATGTGCGAATGATGCCCATACTTGAGCCACCTAACTTTGTTTTAGGGCGACTGCCCTGC
TGCGTAACATCGTTGCTGCTGCGTAACATCGTTGCTGCTCCATAACATCAAACATCGACCCACGGCGTAA
CGCGCTTGCTGCTTGGATGCCCGAGGCATAGACTGTACAAAAAAACAGTCATAACAAGCCATGAAAACCG
CCACTGCGCCGTTACCACCGCTGCGTTCGGTCAAGGTTCTGGACCAGTTGCGTGAGCGCATACGCTACTT
GCATTACAGTTTACGAACCGAACAGGCTTATGTCAACTGGGTTCGTGCCTTCATCCGTTTCCACGGTGTG
CGTCACCCGGCAACCTTGGGCAGCAGCGAAGTCGAGGCATTTCTGTCCTGGCTGGCGAACGAGCGCAAGG
TTTCGGTCTCCACGCATCGTCAGGCATTGGCGGCCTTGCTGTTCTTCTACGGCAAGGTGCTGTGCACGGA
TCTGCCCTGGCTTCAGGAGATCGGAAGACCTCGGCCGTCGCGGCGCTTGCCGGTGGTGCTGACCCCGGAT
GAAGTGGTTCGCATCCTCGGTTTTCTGGAAGGCGAGCATCGTTTGTTCGCCCAGGACTCTAGCTATAGTT
CTAGTGGTTGGCTACTAATAGGTTGTATTGATGTTGGACGAGTCGGAATCGCAGACCGATACCAGGATCT
TGCCATCCTATGGAACTGCCTCGGTGAGTTTTCTCCTTCATTACAGAAACGGCTTTTTCAAAAATATGGT
ATTGATAATCCTGATATGAATAAATTGCAGTTTCATTTGATGCTCGATGAGTTTTTCTAATCAGAATTGG
TTAATTGGTTGTAACACTGGCAGAGCATTACGCTGACTTGACGGGACGGCGCAAGCTCATGACCAAAATC
CCTTAACGTGAGTTTTCGTTCCACTGAGCGTCAGACCCCGTAGAAAAGATCAAAGGATCTTCTTGAGATC
CTTTTTTTCTGCGCGTAATCTGCTGCTTGCAAACAAAAAAACCACCGCTACCAGCGGTGGTTTGTTTGCC
GGATCAAGAGCTACCAACTCTTTTTCCGAAGGTAACTGGCTTCAGCAGAGCGCAGATACCAAATACTGTT
CTTCTAGTGTAGCCGTAGTTAGGCCACCACTTCAAGAACTCTGTAGCACCGCCTACATACCTCGCTCTGC
TAATCCTGTTACCAGTGGCTGCTGCCAGTGGCGATAAGTCGTGTCTTACCGGGTTGGACTCAAGACGATA
GTTACCGGATAAGGCGCAGCGGTCGGGCTGAACGGGGGGTTCGTGCACACAGCCCAGCTTGGAGCGAACG
ACCTACACCGAACTGAGATACCTACAGCGTGAGCTATGAGAAAGCGCCACGCTTCCCGAAGGGAGAAAGG
CGGACAGGTATCCGGTAAGCGGCAGGGTCGGAACAGGAGAGCGCACGAGGGAGCTTCCAGGGGGAAACGC
CTGGTATCTTTATAGTCCTGTCGGGTTTCGCCACCTCTGACTTGAGCGTCGATTTTTGTGATGCTCGTCA
GGGGGGCGGAGCCTATGGAAAAACGCCAGCAACGCGGCCTTTTTACGGTTCCTGGCCTTTTGCTGGCCTT
TTGCTCACATGTT
Features (pLannotate 1.2.2; 14 found; start..end, strand, type, name):
      1..46      +  rep_origin     RSF ori (fragment): Plasmids containing the RSF 1030 origin of replication can be propagated in E. coli cells that contain additional plasmids with compatible origins.
     73..100     -  terminator     rrnB T2 terminator: transcription terminator T2 from the E. coli rrnB gene
    232..275     +  terminator     rrnB T1 terminator: Escherichia coli rrnB; transcription terminator T1 from the E. coli rrnB gene
    331..430     +  protein_bind   attL1: mutant version of attL; recombination site for the Gateway® LR reaction LR Clonase™
    431..514     +  CDS            BGAL6 (fragment): BGAL6_ARATH - Experimental evidence at transcript level: Swiss-Prot protein existence level 2. From Arabidopsis thaliana (Mouse-ear cress).
    542..1255    +  CDS            Citrine: Citrine is a basic (constitutively fluorescent) yellow fluorescent protein published in 2001, derived from Aequorea victoria. It has moderate acid sensitivity.
   1295..2521    +  CDS            ADPG2 (fragment): ADPG2_ARATH - Also known as PGAZAT. Experimental evidence at transcript level: Swiss-Prot protein existence level 2. Polygalacturonase involved in cell separation in the final stages of pod shatter, in anther dehiscence and in floral organ abscission. From Arabidopsis thaliana (Mouse-ear cress).
   2534..2633    -  protein_bind   attL2: mutant version of attL; recombination site for the Gateway® LR reaction LR Clonase™
   2756..3382    +  CDS            KanR (fragment): aminoglycoside phosphotransferase; aph(3')-Ia; confers resistance to kanamycin in bacteria or G418 (Geneticin®) in eukaryotes
   3416..3949    -  CDS            GmR: gentamycin acetyltransferase; aacC1; confers resistance to gentamycin
   4138..4166    -  promoter       Pc promoter: intI1 (promoter lies within the coding sequence); class 1 integron promoter
   4144..4491    -  CDS            YPR2_ECOLX (fragment): Protein predicted: Swiss-Prot protein existence level 4. From Escherichia coli.
   4496..4680    +  CDS            KanR (fragment): aminoglycoside phosphotransferase; aph(3')-Ia; confers resistance to kanamycin in bacteria or G418 (Geneticin®) in eukaryotes
   4823..5411    +  rep_origin     ori: high-copy-number ColE1/pMB1/pBR322/pUC origin of replication
