[The description below was written by a language model from this plasmid's Addgene catalogue record and pLannotate feature annotations shown in this document.]
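Description:
pDONR207-MUM2sp-Citrine-ADPG2 is a Gateway entry clone built on the Invitrogen pDONR207 backbone, about 5.5 kb in total, and intended as a shuttle for moving a plant coding cassette into destination vectors rather than for expression on its own. It is maintained in E. coli through a high-copy ColE1/pUC-type origin and selected with gentamicin, conferred by the aacC1 acetyltransferase gene driven by the class 1 integron Pc promoter. The feature table also picks up two kanamycin-resistance fragments flanking the gentamicin cassette and a short RSF origin fragment. These appear to be non-functional backbone remnants, and gentamicin is the only selection the record lists. The rrnB T1 and T2 terminators lie upstream of the cloning region, where they insulate the insert from read-through transcription.

The payload lies between attL1 and attL2, the sites recombined by LR Clonase. It is a single in-frame fusion made of three parts. First is the 84 bp signal peptide of Arabidopsis MUM2 (At5g63800, annotated as a BGAL6 fragment), followed by the yellow fluorescent protein Citrine and then the coding sequence of ADPG2 (At2g41850), a polygalacturonase that degrades homogalacturonan pectin. ADPG2 is annotated as a fragment, and the record does not say which part of the native protein is absent. It was inserted by restriction cloning between SpeI and AatII sites that remain intact. The signal peptide should direct the fluorescent enzyme into the secretory pathway and out to the apoplast. No promoter or plant terminator is present in the entry clone. The depositor notes it is meant for three-way MultiSite Gateway assembly, where those elements would be supplied. The associated work used such constructs to modify pectin in Arabidopsis seed coat mucilage in vivo.
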