Addgene plasmid #170725: pDONR207-MUM2sp-Citrine-ADPG2
Purpose: Gateway (Invitrogen) entry clone (pDONR207) containing the MUM2 (At5g63800) signal peptide (84bp) fused in-frame to the Citrine and the coding sequence of the HG degrading enzyme ADPG2 (At2g41850.1)
Depositing lab: George Haughn. Depositing organization: University of British Columbia. Publication: Pectin Modification in Seed Coat Mucilage by In Vivo Expression of Rhamnogalacturonan-I- and Homogalacturonan-Degrading Enzymes. McGee R, Dean GH, Wu D, Zhang Y, Mansfield SD, Haughn GW. Plant Cell Physiol. 2021 Jun 1. pii: 6290394. doi: 10.1093/pcp/pcab077. PubMed 34059917.
Backbone
  Vector backbone: pDONR207
  Backbone manufacturer: Invitrogen
  Backbone size w/o insert (bp): 5585
  Total vector size (bp): 5474
  Vector type: Gateway Donor vector / entry clone
Growth in bacteria
  Bacterial resistance: Gentamicin, 10 μg/mL
  Growth temperature: 37°C
  Growth strain: DH5alpha
  Growth instructions: For selection use 7 ug/ml Gentamicin
  Copy number: Unknown
Gene/Insert
  Gene/Insert name: ARABIDOPSIS DEHISCENCE ZONE POLYGALACTURONASE 2 (alt names: ADPG2; At2g41850; Q8RY29 (Uniprot))
  Species: A. thaliana (mustard weed)
  GenBank ID: AC002339
  Entrez Gene: PGAZAT (a.k.a. AT2G41850, ADPG2, ARABIDOPSIS DEHISCENCE ZONE POLYGALACTURONASE 2, T11A7.5, T11A7_5, polygalacturonase abscission zone A. thaliana)
  Tag / fusion protein: Citrine tag (714bp) (N terminal on insert)
  Cloning method: Restriction Enzyme; 5′ cloning site SpeI (not destroyed); 3′ cloning site AatII (not destroyed)
  Sequencing primers: 5′ TAACGCTAGCATGGATCTC; 3′ GTAACATCAGAGATTTTGAGACA
Terms and licenses: Academic/Nonprofit Terms; Industry Terms: Not Available to Industry
Depositor comments: For use with Three-way Multi-site Gateway Cloning (Invitrogen).
How to cite: pDONR207-MUM2sp-Citrine-ADPG2 was a gift from George Haughn (Addgene plasmid # 170725 ; http://n2t.net/addgene:170725 ; RRID:Addgene_170725)
